Addgene plasmid #142334: TFORF2590
Purpose: Lentiviral vector for overexpressing transcription factor ORFs with unique 24-bp barcodes. Barcodes facilitate identification of transcription factors in pooled screens.
Depositing lab: Feng Zhang. Depositing organization: Broad Institute. Publication: A transcription factor atlas of directed differentiation. Joung J, Ma S, Tay T, Geiger-Schuller KR, Kirchgatterer PC, Verdine VK, Guo B, Arias-Garcia MA, Allen WE, Singh A, Kuksenko O, Abudayyeh OO, Gootenberg JS, Fu Z, Macrae RK, Buenrostro JD, Regev A, Zhang F. Cell. 2023 Jan 5;186(1):209-229.e26. doi: 10.1016/j.cell.2022.11.026. PubMed 36608654.
Backbone
  Vector backbone: pLX_TRC317
  Backbone manufacturer: Broad Institute Genetic Perturbation Platform
  Backbone size w/o insert (bp): 8264
  Vector type: Mammalian Expression, Lentiviral
  Selectable markers: Puromycin
Growth in bacteria
  Bacterial resistance: Ampicillin, 100 μg/mL
  Growth temperature: 37°C
  Growth strain: NEB Stable
  Copy number: High Copy
Gene/Insert
  Gene/Insert name: CERS3
  Species: H. sapiens (human)
  Insert size (bp): 1253
  Entrez Gene: CERS3 (a.k.a. ARCI9, LASS3)
  Promoter: EF1a
  Cloning method: Unknown
  Sequencing primers: 5′ GGGTGGAGACTGAAGTTAGGCCAG; 3′ CACATAGCGTAAAAGGAGCAACATAG
Terms and licenses: Academic/Nonprofit Terms; Industry Terms: Not Available to Industry
Depositor comments: NM_001290342,NM_001290343,NM_178842,XM_017022003,XM_017022004,ENST00000284382,ENST00000538112,ENST00000394113 . The transcription factor ORF portion of this plasmid was synthesized by Genewiz. Please test multiple small colonies in case of plasmid recombination. To make this collection available in a timely manner, a portion of this collection was not fully sequenced by Addgene. If an Addgene verified full plasmid sequence is not available, please contact us prior to placing an order to request the full sequence.
How to cite: TFORF2590 was a gift from Feng Zhang (Addgene plasmid # 142334 ; http://n2t.net/addgene:142334 ; RRID:Addgene_142334)
