[The description below was written by a language model from this plasmid's Addgene catalogue record and pLannotate feature annotations shown in this document.]
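Description:
TFORF2590 is a third-generation, self-inactivating lentiviral expression plasmid built on the pLX_TRC317 backbone. It belongs to a barcoded human transcription factor ORF collection designed for pooled overexpression screens. It is propagated in E. coli through a high-copy ColE1/pUC-type origin with ampicillin selection (AmpR), and it also carries an f1 origin and residual lac and T7/T3 cloning-vector elements. The depositor warns that the plasmid can recombine in bacteria, as is common for LTR-containing vectors, and recommends a recombination-reducing growth strain.

The viral genome is transcribed from an RSV promoter fused to a truncated HIV-1 5' LTR. This is followed by the Ψ packaging signal with a gag fragment, the RRE for Rev-dependent nuclear export, and a cPPT/CTS that aids nuclear import. It ends in a ΔU3 3' LTR, which inactivates LTR promoter activity after integration, and an SV40 poly(A) signal follows the LTR. Inside this unit, an SV40 early promoter drives puromycin N-acetyltransferase for selecting transduced mammalian cells. Separately, the strong constitutive EF-1α promoter drives the human CERS3 ORF (ceramide synthase 3, also called LASS3), which was made synthetically. A WPRE downstream of the ORF enhances transcript stability and expression.

According to the record, each plasmid in the collection carries a unique 24-bp barcode that identifies the ORF in pooled screens. The feature table does not annotate this barcode. The short U6-promoter fragment annotated just after the ORF is likely only a primer-binding remnant rather than a functional promoter. Typical use is packaging into lentivirus to overexpress CERS3, either individually or within the pooled library, in directed differentiation and similar screens.
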