Features (pLannotate 1.2.2; 31 found; start..end, strand, type, name):
      1..1179    +  promoter       EF-1α promoter: strong constitutive promoter for human elongation factor EF-1α
   1196..2344    +  CDS            CERS3: CERS3_HUMAN - Also known as LASS3 From Homo sapiens (Human).
   2360..2413    +  promoter       U6 promoter (fragment): RNA polymerase III promoter for human U6 snRNA
   2455..3043    +  misc_feature   WPRE: woodchuck hepatitis virus posttranscriptional regulatory element
   3094..3113    +  misc_feature   cPPT/CTS (fragment): central polypurine tract and central termination sequence of HIV-1
   3115..3348    +  LTR            3' LTR (ΔU3): self-inactivating 3' long terminal repeat (LTR) from HIV-1
   3426..3547    +  polyA_signal   SV40 poly(A) signal: SV40 polyadenylation signal
   3587..3722    +  rep_origin     SV40 ori: SV40 origin of replication
   3743..3761    -  promoter       T7 promoter: promoter for bacteriophage T7 RNA polymerase
   3769..3924    +  CDS            lacZα (fragment): LacZα fragment of β-galactosidase; lacZ fragment
   3929..4357    +  rep_origin     f1 ori (sequence partly withheld): f1 bacteriophage origin of replication; arrow indicates direction of (+) strand synthesis
   4410..4514    +  promoter       AmpR promoter: bla
   4515..5375    +  CDS            AmpR: β-lactamase; bla; confers resistance to ampicillin, carbenicillin, and related antibiotics
   5546..6134    +  rep_origin     ori: high-copy-number ColE1/pMB1/pBR322/pUC origin of replication
   6317..6409    +  CDS            lacI (fragment): lac repressor; lacI; The lac repressor binds to the lac operator to inhibit transcription in E. coli. This inhibition can be relieved by adding lactose or isopropyl-β-D-thiogalactopyranoside (IPTG).
   6422..6443    +  protein_bind   CAP binding site: CAP binding activates transcription in the presence of cAMP. E. coli catabolite activator protein
   6458..6488    +  promoter       lac promoter: promoter for the E. coli lac operon
   6496..6512    +  protein_bind   lac operator: The lac repressor binds to the lac operator to inhibit transcription in E. coli. This inhibition can be relieved by adding lactose or isopropyl-β-D-thiogalactopyranoside (IPTG). lac repressor encoded by lacI
   6557..6575    +  promoter       T3 promoter: promoter for bacteriophage T3 RNA polymerase
   6603..6829    +  promoter       RSV promoter: Rous sarcoma virus enhancer/promoter
   6830..7010    +  LTR            5' LTR (truncated): truncated 5' long terminal repeat (LTR) from HIV-1
   7057..7182    +  misc_feature   HIV-1 Ψ: packaging signal of human immunodeficiency virus type 1
   7166..7529    +  CDS            HIV-1 gag (fragment): gag protein from human immunodeficiency virus 1; gag
   7675..7908    +  misc_feature   RRE: The Rev response element (RRE) of HIV-1 allows for Rev-dependent mRNA export from the nucleus to the cytoplasm.
   8285..8311    +  CDS            Rev (fragment): human immunodeficiency virus 1 (HIV-1) Rev protein; rev; enhances nuclear export of unspliced and incompletely spliced viral mRNAs
   8318..8341    +  promoter       SV40 promoter (fragment): SV40 early promoter
   8342..8413    +  promoter       SV40 promoter (fragment): SV40 enhancer and early promoter
   8437..8572    +  rep_origin     SV40 ori: SV40 origin of replication
   8618..9214    +  CDS            PuroR (fragment): puromycin N-acetyltransferase; pac from Streptomyces; confers resistance to puromycin
   9263..9380    +  misc_feature   cPPT/CTS: central polypurine tract and central termination sequence of HIV-1
   9445..9511    +  CDS            small t antigen (fragment): SV40 (simian virus 40) small t antigen
>Addgene plasmid #142334 | TFORF2590 | addgene full sequence | sequence record 317778 | Addgene NGS Result
GGCTCCGGTGCCCGTCAGTGGGCAGAGCGCACATCGCCCACAGTCCCCGAGAAGTTGGGGGGAGGGGTCG
GCAATTGAACCGGTGCCTAGAGAAGGTGGCGCGGGGTAAACTGGGAAAGTGATGTCGTGTACTGGCTCCG
CCTTTTTCCCGAGGGTGGGGGAGAACCGTATATAAGTGCAGTAGTCGCCGTGAACGTTCTTTTTCGCAAC
GGGTTTGCCGCCAGAACACAGGTAAGTGCCGTGTGTGGTTCCCGCGGGCCTGGCCTCTTTACGGGTTATG
GCCCTTGCGTGCCTTGAATTACTTCCACCTGGCTGCAGTACGTGATTCTTGATCCCGAGCTTCGGGTTGG
AAGTGGGTGGGAGAGTTCGAGGCCTTGCGCTTAAGGAGCCCCTTCGCCTCGTGCTTGAGTTGAGGCCTGG
CCTGGGCGCTGGGGCCGCCGCGTGCGAATCTGGTGGCACCTTCGCGCCTGTCTCGCTGCTTTCGATAAGT
CTCTAGCCATTTAAAATTTTTGATGACCTGCTGCGACGCTTTTTTTCTGGCAAGATAGTCTTGTAAATGC
GGGCCAAGATCTGCACACTGGTATTTCGGTTTTTGGGGCCGCGGGCGGCGACGGGGCCCGTGCGTCCCAG
CGCACATGTTCGGCGAGGCGGGGCCTGCGAGCGCGGCCACCGAGAATCGGACGGGGGTAGTCTCAAGCTG
GCCGGCCTGCTCTGGTGCCTGGCCTCGCGCCGCCGTGTATCGCCCCGCCCTGGGCGGCAAGGCTGGCCCG
GTCGGCACCAGTTGCGTGAGCGGAAAGATGGCCGCTTCCCGGCCCTGCTGCAGGGAGCTCAAAATGGAGG
ACGCGGCGCTCGGGAGAGCGGGCGGGTGAGTCACCCACACAAAGGAAAAGGGCCTTTCCGTCCTCAGCCG
TCGCTTCATGTGACTCCACGGAGTACCGGGCGCCGTCCAGGCACCTCGATTAGTTCTCGAGCTTTTGGAG
TACGTCGTCTTTAGGTTGGGGGGAGGGGTTTTATGCGATGGAGTTTCCCCACACTGAGTGGGTGGAGACT
GAAGTTAGGCCAGCTTGGCACTTGATGTAATTCTCCTTGGAATTTGCCCTTTTTGAGTTTGGATCTTGGT
TCATTCTCAAGCCTCAGACAGTGGTTCAAAGTTTTTTTCTTCCATTTCAGGTGTCGTGAGGCTAGCACCG
CCACCATGTTTTGGACGTTTAAAGAATGGTTCTGGTTGGAAAGATTCTGGCTTCCTCCAACAATAAAGTG
GTCAGATCTTGAGGATCACGATGGACTCGTCTTTGTAAAACCTTCTCATTTATACGTGACAATTCCATAT
GCTTTTCTCTTGCTGATTATCAGACGTGTATTTGAAAAATTTGTTGCTTCACCTCTAGCAAAATCATTTG
GCATTAAAGAGACAGTTCGAAAGGTTACACCAAATACTGTCTTAGAGAATTTTTTCAAACATTCCACAAG
GCAACCATTGCAAACTGATATTTATGGACTGGCAAAGAAGTGTAACTTGACGGAGCGCCAGGTGGAAAGA
TGGTTTAGGAGTCGGCGGAATCAAGAGAGGCCTTCCAGGCTGAAGAAATTCCAGGAAGCTTGCTGGAGAT
TTGCATTTTACTTAATGATCACTGTTGCTGGAATTGCGTTTCTTTATGATAAACCTTGGCTATATGACTT
ATGGGAGGTTTGGAATGGCTATCCCAAACAGCCCCTGCTGCCATCCCAGTACTGGTACTACATTTTAGAA
ATGAGTTTTTATTGGTCTCTGTTATTTAGACTTGGCTTTGATGTCAAGAGAAAGGATTTTCTAGCTCATA
TCATCCACCACCTGGCTGCTATTAGTCTGATGAGCTTCTCTTGGTGTGCTAATTATATTCGCAGTGGGAC
CCTCGTGATGATTGTACACGATGTGGCTGACATTTGGCTGGAGTCTGCTAAGATGTTTTCTTATGCTGGA
TGGACGCAGACCTGTAACACCCTGTTTTTCATCTTCTCCACCATATTTTTCATCAGCCGCCTCATTGTTT
TTCCTTTCTGGATTTTATATTGCACGCTGATCTTGCCTATGTATCACCTCGAGCCTTTCTTTTCATACAT
CTTCCTCAACCTACAGCTCATGATCTTGCAGGTCCTTCACCTTTACTGGGGTTATTACATCTTGAAGATG
CTCAACAGATGTATATTCATGAAGAGCATCCAGGATGTGAGGAGTGATGACGAGGATTATGAAGAGGAAG
AGGAAGAGGAAGAAGAAGAGGCTACCAAAGGCAAAGAGATGGATTGTTTAAAGAACGGCCTCAGGGCTGA
GAGGCACCTCATTCCCAATGGCCAGCATGGCCATTAGTAATGAACTAGTCCGTAACTTGAAAGTATTTCG
ATTTCTTGGCTTTATATATCTTGTGGAAAGGACGACGGCATGTTCACTCCTGACTATAGACGCGTTAAGT
CGACAATCAACCTCTGGATTACAAAATTTGTGAAAGATTGACTGGTATTCTTAACTATGTTGCTCCTTTT
ACGCTATGTGGATACGCTGCTTTAATGCCTTTGTATCATGCTATTGCTTCCCGTATGGCTTTCATTTTCT
CCTCCTTGTATAAATCCTGGTTGCTGTCTCTTTATGAGGAGTTGTGGCCCGTTGTCAGGCAACGTGGCGT
GGTGTGCACTGTGTTTGCTGACGCAACCCCCACTGGTTGGGGCATTGCCACCACCTGTCAGCTCCTTTCC
GGGACTTTCGCTTTCCCCCTCCCTATTGCCACGGCGGAACTCATCGCCGCCTGCCTTGCCCGCTGCTGGA
CAGGGGCTCGGCTGTTGGGCACTGACAATTCCGTGGTGTTGTCGGGGAAATCATCGTCCTTTCCTTGGCT
GCTCGCCTGTGTTGCCACCTGGATTCTGCGCGGGACGTCCTTCTGCTACGTCCCTTCGGCCCTCAATCCA
GCGGACCTTCCTTCCCGCGGCCTGCTGCCGGCTCTGCGGCCTCTTCCGCGTCTTCGCCTTCGCCCTCAGA
CGAGTCGGATCTCCCTTTGGGCCGCCTCCCCGCGTCGACTTTAAGACCAATGACTTACAAGGCAGCTGTA
GATCTTAGCCACTTTTTAAAAGAAAAGGGGGGACTGGAAGGGCTAATTCACTCCCAACGAAGACAAGATC
TGCTTTTTGCTTGTACTGGGTCTCTCTGGTTAGACCAGATCTGAGCCTGGGAGCTCTCTGGCTAACTAGG
GAACCCACTGCTTAAGCCTCAATAAAGCTTGCCTTGAGTGCTTCAAGTAGTGTGTGCCCGTCTGTTGTGT
GACTCTGGTAACTAGAGATCCCTCAGACCCTTTTAGTCAGTGTGGAAAATCTCTAGCAGTACGTATAGTA
GTTCATGTCATCTTATTATTCAGTATTTATAACTTGCAAAGAAATGAATATCAGAGAGTGAGAGGAACTT
GTTTATTGCAGCTTATAATGGTTACAAATAAAGCAATAGCATCACAAATTTCACAAATAAAGCATTTTTT
TCACTGCATTCTAGTTGTGGTTTGTCCAAACTCATCAATGTATCTTATCATGTCTGGCTCTAGCTATCCC
GCCCCTAACTCCGCCCATCCCGCCCCTAACTCCGCCCAGTTCCGCCCATTCTCCGCCCCATGGCTGACTA
ATTTTTTTTATTTATGCAGAGGCCGAGGCCGCCTCGGCCTCTGAGCTATTCCAGAAGTAGTGAGGAGGCT
TTTTTGGAGGCCTAGGGACGTACCCAATTCGCCCTATAGTGAGTCGTATTACGCGCGCTCACTGGCCGTC
GTTTTACAACGTCGTGACTGGGAAAACCCTGGCGTTACCCAACTTAATCGCCTTGCAGCACATCCCCCTT
TCGCCAGCTGGCGTAATAGCGAAGAGGCCCGCACCGATCGCCCTTCCCAACAGTTGCGCAGCCTGAATGG
CGAATGGG
[124 nt withheld, positions 3929-4052]
C
[91 nt withheld, positions 4054-4144]
A
[49 nt withheld, positions 4146-4194]
CCTTTGACGTTGGAGTCCACGTTCTTT
[37 nt withheld, positions 4222-4258]
ACCCTATCTCGGTCTATTCTTTTGATTTATAAGGGATTTTGCCGATTTCGGCCTATTGGTTAAAAAATGA
GCTGATTTAACAAAAATTTAACGCGAATTTTAACAAAATATTAACGCTTACAATTTAGGTGGCACTTTTC
GGGGAAATGTGCGCGGAACCCCTATTTGTTTATTTTTCTAAATACATTCAAATATGTATCCGCTCATGAG
ACAATAACCCTGATAAATGCTTCAATAATATTGAAAAAGGAAGAGTATGAGTATTCAACATTTCCGTGTC
GCCCTTATTCCCTTTTTTGCGGCATTTTGCCTTCCTGTTTTTGCTCACCCAGAAACGCTGGTGAAAGTAA
AAGATGCTGAAGATCAGTTGGGTGCACGAGTGGGTTACATCGAACTGGATCTCAACAGCGGTAAGATCCT
TGAGAGTTTTCGCCCCGAAGAACGTTTTCCAATGATGAGCACTTTTAAAGTTCTGCTATGTGGCGCGGTA
TTATCCCGTATTGACGCCGGGCAAGAGCAACTCGGTCGCCGCATACACTATTCTCAGAATGACTTGGTTG
AGTACTCACCAGTCACAGAAAAGCATCTTACGGATGGCATGACAGTAAGAGAATTATGCAGTGCTGCCAT
AACCATGAGTGATAACACTGCGGCCAACTTACTTCTGACAACGATCGGAGGACCGAAGGAGCTAACCGCT
TTTTTGCACAACATGGGGGATCATGTAACTCGCCTTGATCGTTGGGAACCGGAGCTGAATGAAGCCATAC
CAAACGACGAGCGTGACACCACGATGCCTGTAGCAATGGCAACAACGTTGCGCAAACTATTAACTGGCGA
ACTACTTACTCTAGCTTCCCGGCAACAATTAATAGACTGGATGGAGGCGGATAAAGTTGCAGGACCACTT
CTGCGCTCGGCCCTTCCGGCTGGCTGGTTTATTGCTGATAAATCTGGAGCCGGTGAGCGTGGGTCTCGCG
GTATCATTGCAGCACTGGGGCCAGATGGTAAGCCCTCCCGTATCGTAGTTATCTACACGACGGGGAGTCA
GGCAACTATGGATGAACGAAATAGACAGATCGCTGAGATAGGTGCCTCACTGATTAAGCATTGGTAACTG
TCAGACCAAGTTTACTCATATATACTTTAGATTGATTTAAAACTTCATTTTTAATTTAAAAGGATCTAGG
TGAAGATCCTTTTTGATAATCTCATGACCAAAATCCCTTAACGTGAGTTTTCGTTCCACTGAGCGTCAGA
CCCCGTAGAAAAGATCAAAGGATCTTCTTGAGATCCTTTTTTTCTGCGCGTAATCTGCTGCTTGCAAACA
AAAAAACCACCGCTACCAGCGGTGGTTTGTTTGCCGGATCAAGAGCTACCAACTCTTTTTCCGAAGGTAA
CTGGCTTCAGCAGAGCGCAGATACCAAATACTGTTCTTCTAGTGTAGCCGTAGTTAGGCCACCACTTCAA
GAACTCTGTAGCACCGCCTACATACCTCGCTCTGCTAATCCTGTTACCAGTGGCTGCTGCCAGTGGCGAT
AAGTCGTGTCTTACCGGGTTGGACTCAAGACGATAGTTACCGGATAAGGCGCAGCGGTCGGGCTGAACGG
GGGGTTCGTGCACACAGCCCAGCTTGGAGCGAACGACCTACACCGAACTGAGATACCTACAGCGTGAGCT
ATGAGAAAGCGCCACGCTTCCCGAAGGGAGAAAGGCGGACAGGTATCCGGTAAGCGGCAGGGTCGGAACA
GGAGAGCGCACGAGGGAGCTTCCAGGGGGAAACGCCTGGTATCTTTATAGTCCTGTCGGGTTTCGCCACC
TCTGACTTGAGCGTCGATTTTTGTGATGCTCGTCAGGGGGGCGGAGCCTATGGAAAAACGCCAGCAACGC
GGCCTTTTTACGGTTCCTGGCCTTTTGCTGGCCTTTTGCTCACATGTTCTTTCCTGCGTTATCCCCTGAT
TCTGTGGATAACCGTATTACCGCCTTTGAGTGAGCTGATACCGCTCGCCGCAGCCGAACGACCGAGCGCA
GCGAGTCAGTGAGCGAGGAAGCGGAAGAGCGCCCAATACGCAAACCGCCTCTCCCCGCGCGTTGGCCGAT
TCATTAATGCAGCTGGCACGACAGGTTTCCCGACTGGAAAGCGGGCAGTGAGCGCAACGCAATTAATGTG
AGTTAGCTCACTCATTAGGCACCCCAGGCTTTACACTTTATGCTTCCGGCTCGTATGTTGTGTGGAATTG
TGAGCGGATAACAATTTCACACAGGAAACAGCTATGACCATGATTACGCCAAGCGCGCAATTAACCCTCA
CTAAAGGGAACAAAAGCTGGAGCTGCAAGCTTAATGTAGTCTTATGCAATACTCTTGTAGTCTTGCAACA
TGGTAACGATGAGTTAGCAACATGCCTTACAAGGAGAGAAAAAGCACCGTGCATGCCGATTGGTGGAAGT
AAGGTGGTACGATCGTGCCTTATTAGGAAGGCAACAGACGGGTCTGACATGGATTGGACGAACCACTGAA
TTGCCGCATTGCAGAGATATTGTATTTAAGTGCCTAGCTCGATACATAAACGGGTCTCTCTGGTTAGACC
AGATCTGAGCCTGGGAGCTCTCTGGCTAACTAGGGAACCCACTGCTTAAGCCTCAATAAAGCTTGCCTTG
AGTGCTTCAAGTAGTGTGTGCCCGTCTGTTGTGTGACTCTGGTAACTAGAGATCCCTCAGACCCTTTTAG
TCAGTGTGGAAAATCTCTAGCAGTGGCGCCCGAACAGGGACTTGAAAGCGAAAGGGAAACCAGAGGAGCT
CTCTCGACGCAGGACTCGGCTTGCTGAAGCGCGCACGGCAAGAGGCGAGGGGCGGCGACTGGTGAGTACG
CCAAAAATTTTGACTAGCGGAGGCTAGAAGGAGAGAGATGGGTGCGAGAGCGTCAGTATTAAGCGGGGGA
GAATTAGATCGCGATGGGAAAAAATTCGGTTAAGGCCAGGGGGAAAGAAAAAATATAAATTAAAACATAT
AGTATGGGCAAGCAGGGAGCTAGAACGATTCGCAGTTAATCCTGGCCTGTTAGAAACATCAGAAGGCTGT
AGACAAATACTGGGACAGCTACAACCATCCCTTCAGACAGGATCAGAAGAACTTAGATCATTATATAATA
CAGTAGCAACCCTCTATTGTGTGCATCAAAGGATAGAGATAAAAGACACCAAGGAAGCTTTAGACAAGAT
AGAGGAAGAGCAAAACAAAAGTAAGACCACCGCACAGCAAGCGGCCGCTGATCTTCAGACCTGGAGGAGG
AGATATGAGGGACAATTGGAGAAGTGAATTATATAAATATAAAGTAGTAAAAATTGAACCATTAGGAGTA
GCACCCACCAAGGCAAAGAGAAGAGTGGTGCAGAGAGAAAAAAGAGCAGTGGGAATAGGAGCTTTGTTCC
TTGGGTTCTTGGGAGCAGCAGGAAGCACTATGGGCGCAGCGTCAATGACGCTGACGGTACAGGCCAGACA
ATTATTGTCTGGTATAGTGCAGCAGCAGAACAATTTGCTGAGGGCTATTGAGGCGCAACAGCATCTGTTG
CAACTCACAGTCTGGGGCATCAAGCAGCTCCAGGCAAGAATCCTGGCTGTGGAAAGATACCTAAAGGATC
AACAGCTCCTGGGGATTTGGGGTTGCTCTGGAAAACTCATTTGCACCACTGCTGTGCCTTGGAATGCTAG
TTGGAGTAATAAATCTCTGGAACAGATTTGGAATCACACGACCTGGATGGAGTGGGACAGAGAAATTAAC
AATTACACAAGCTTAATACACTCCTTAATTGAAGAATCGCAAAACCAGCAAGAAAAGAATGAACAAGAAT
TATTGGAATTAGATAAATGGGCAAGTTTGTGGAATTGGTTTAACATAACAAATTGGCTGTGGTATATAAA
ATTATTCATAATGATAGTAGGAGGCTTGGTAGGTTTAAGAATAGTTTTTGCTGTACTTTCTATAGTGAAT
AGAGTTAGGCAGGGATATTCACCATTATCGTTTCAGACCCACCTCCCAACCCCGAGGGGACCCATGCATT
GCATCTCAATTAGTCAGCAACCAGGTGTGGAAAGTCCCCAGGCTCCCCAGCAGGCAGAAGTATGCAAAGC
ATGCGTCTCAATTAGTCAGCAACCATAGTCCCGCCCCTAACTCCGCCCATCCCGCCCCTAACTCCGCCCA
GTTCCGCCCATTCTCCGCCCCATGGCTGACTAATTTTTTTTATTTATGCAGAGGCCGAGGCCGCCTCGGC
CTCTGAGCTATTCCAGAAGTAGTGAGGAGGCTTTTTTGGAGGCCTAGGCTTTTGCAAAAAGCTTTCTAGA
GGTACCACCGGAGCTTACCATGACCGAGTACAAGCCCACGGTGCGCCTCGCCACCCGCGACGACGTCCCC
AGGGCCGTACGCACCCTCGCCGCCGCGTTCGCCGACTACCCCGCCACGCGCCACACCGTCGATCCGGACC
GCCACATCGAGCGGGTCACCGAGCTGCAAGAACTCTTCCTCACGCGCGTCGGGCTCGACATCGGCAAGGT
GTGGGTCGCGGACGACGGCGCCGCCGTGGCGGTCTGGACCACGCCGGAGAGCGTCGAAGCGGGGGCGGTG
TTCGCCGAGATCGGCCCGCGCATGGCCGAGTTGAGCGGTTCCCGGCTGGCCGCGCAGCAACAGATGGAAG
GCCTCCTGGCGCCGCACCGGCCCAAGGAGCCCGCGTGGTTCCTGGCCACCGTCGGCGTCTCGCCCGACCA
CCAGGGCAAGGGTCTGGGCAGCGCCGTCGTGCTCCCCGGAGTGGAGGCGGCCGAGCGCGCCGGGGTGCCC
GCCTTCCTGGAGACCTCCGCGCCCCGCAACCTCCCCTTCTACGAGCGGCTCGGCTTCACCGTCACCGCCG
ACGTCGAGGTGCCCGAAGGACCGCGCACCTGGTGCATGACCCGCAAGCCCGGTGCCAGTTAACGAATTCT
AGATCTTGAGACAAATGGCAGTATTCATCCACAATTTTAAAAGAAAAGGGGGGATTGGGGGGTACAGTGC
AGGGGAAAGAATAGTAGACATAATAGCAACAGACATACAAACTAAAGAATTACAAAAACAAATTACAAAA
ATTCAAAATTTTCGGGTTTATTACAGGGACAGCAGAGATCCACTTTGGCGCCGGCTCGAGGCCTGCAGGT
GCAAAGATGGATAAAGTTTTAAACAGAGAGGAATCTTTGCAGCTAATGGACCTTCTAGGTCTTGAAAGGA
GTGGGAATT
