>Addgene plasmid #142334 | TFORF2590 | depositor partial sequence | sequence record 279140 | Insert
ACCGCCACCATGTTTTGGACGTTTAAAGAATGGTTCTGGTTGGAAAGATTCTGGCTTCCTCCAACAATAA
AGTGGTCAGATCTTGAGGATCACGATGGACTCGTCTTTGTAAAACCTTCTCATTTATACGTGACAATTCC
ATATGCTTTTCTCTTGCTGATTATCAGACGTGTATTTGAAAAATTTGTTGCTTCACCTCTAGCAAAATCA
TTTGGCATTAAAGAGACAGTTCGAAAGGTTACACCAAATACTGTCTTAGAGAATTTTTTCAAACATTCCA
CAAGGCAACCATTGCAAACTGATATTTATGGACTGGCAAAGAAGTGTAACTTGACGGAGCGCCAGGTGGA
AAGATGGTTTAGGAGTCGGCGGAATCAAGAGAGGCCTTCCAGGCTGAAGAAATTCCAGGAAGCTTGCTGG
AGATTTGCATTTTACTTAATGATCACTGTTGCTGGAATTGCGTTTCTTTATGATAAACCTTGGCTATATG
ACTTATGGGAGGTTTGGAATGGCTATCCCAAACAGCCACTGCTGCCATCCCAGTACTGGTACTACATTTT
AGAAATGAGTTTTTATTGGTCTCTGTTATTTAGACTTGGCTTTGATGTCAAGAGAAAGGATTTTCTAGCT
CATATCATCCACCACCTGGCTGCTATTAGTCTGATGAGCTTCTCTTGGTGTGCTAATTATATTCGCAGTG
GGACCCTCGTGATGATTGTACACGATGTGGCTGACATTTGGCTGGAGTCTGCTAAGATGTTTTCTTATGC
TGGATGGACGCAGACCTGTAACACCCTGTTTTTCATCTTCTCCACCATATTTTTCATCAGCCGCCTCATT
GTTTTTCCTTTCTGGATTTTATATTGCACGCTGATCTTGCCTATGTATCACCTCGAGCCTTTCTTTTCAT
ACATCTTCCTCAACCTACAGCTCATGATCTTGCAGGTCCTTCACCTTTACTGGGGTTATTACATCTTGAA
GATGCTCAACAGATGTATATTCATGAAGAGCATCCAGGATGTGAGGAGTGATGACGAGGATTATGAAGAG
GAAGAGGAAGAGGAAGAAGAAGAGGCTACCAAAGGCAAAGAGATGGATTGTTTAAAGAACGGCCTCAGGG
CTGAGAGGCACCTCATTCCCAATGGCCAGCATGGCCATTAGTAATGAACTAGTCCGTAACTTGAAAGTAT
TTCGATTTCTTGGCTTTATATATCTTGTGGAAAGGACGACGGCATGTTCACTCCTGACTATAG
