>Addgene plasmid #142334 | TFORF2590 | depositor partial sequence | sequence record 279141 | Barcode
CGGCATGTTCACTCCTGACTATAG
